>Addgene plasmid #239082 | pGP-20XUAS-IVS-Syn21-Positron2-p10 | addgene full sequence | sequence record 478625 | Addgene NGS Result
GACTCAGGTGGCACTTTTCGGGGAAATGTGCGCGGAACCCCTATTTGTTTATTTTTCTAAATACATTCAA
ATATGTATCCGCTCATGAGACAATAACCCTGATAAATGCTTCAATAATATTGAAAAAGGAAGAGTATGAG
TATTCAACATTTCCGTGTCGCCCTTATTCCCTTTTTTGCGGCATTTTGCCTTCCTGTTTTTGCTCACCCA
GAAACGCTGGTGAAAGTAAAAGATGCTGAAGATCAGTTGGGTGCACGAGTGGGTTACATCGAACTGGATC
TCAACAGCGGTAAGATCCTTGAGAGTTTTCGCCCCGAAGAACGTTTTCCAATGATGAGCACTTTTAAAGT
TCTGCTATGTGGCGCGGTATTATCCCGTATTGACGCCGGGCAAGAGCAACTCGGTCGCCGCATACACTAT
TCTCAGAATGACTTGGTTGAGTACTCACCAGTCACAGAAAAGCATCTTACGGATGGCATGACAGTAAGAG
AATTATGCAGTGCTGCCATAACCATGAGTGATAACACTGCGGCCAACTTACTTCTGACAACGATCGGAGG
ACCGAAGGAGCTAACCGCTTTTTTGCACAACATGGGGGATCATGTAACTCGCCTTGATCGTTGGGAACCG
GAGCTGAATGAAGCCATACCAAACGACGAGCGTGACACCACGATGCCTGTAGCAATGGCAACAACGTTGC
GCAAACTATTAACTGGCGAACTACTTACTCTAGCTTCCCGGCAACAATTAATAGACTGGATGGAGGCGGA
TAAAGTTGCAGGACCACTTCTGCGCTCGGCCCTTCCGGCTGGCTGGTTTATTGCTGATAAATCTGGAGCC
GGTGAGCGTGGGTCTCGCGGTATCATTGCAGCACTGGGGCCAGATGGTAAGCCCTCCCGTATCGTAGTTA
TCTACACGACGGGGAGTCAGGCAACTATGGATGAACGAAATAGACAGATCGCTGAGATAGGTGCCTCACT
GATTAAGCATTGGTAACTGTCAGACCAAGTTTACTCATATATACTTTAGATTGATTTAAAACTTCATTTT
TAATTTAAAAGGATCTAGGTGAAGATCCTTTTTGATAATCTCATGACCAAAATCCCTTAACGTGAGTTTT
CGTTCCACTGAGCGTCAGACCCCGTAGAAAAGATCAAAGGATCTTCTTGAGATCCTTTTTTTCTGCGCGT
AATCTGCTGCTTGCAAACAAAAAAACCACCGCTACCAGCGGTGGTTTGTTTGCCGGATCAAGAGCTACCA
ACTCTTTTTCCGAAGGTAACTGGCTTCAGCAGAGCGCAGATACCAAATACTGTTCTTCTAGTGTAGCCGT
AGTTAGGCCACCACTTCAAGAACTCTGTAGCACCGCCTACATACCTCGCTCTGCTAATCCTGTTACCAGT
GGCTGCTGCCAGTGGCGATAAGTCGTGTCTTACCGGGTTGGACTCAAGACGATAGTTACCGGATAAGGCG
CAGCGGTCGGGCTGAACGGGGGGTTCGTGCACACAGCCCAGCTTGGAGCGAACGACCTACACCGAACTGA
GATACCTACAGCGTGAGCTATGAGAAAGCGCCACGCTTCCCGAAGGGAGAAAGGCGGACAGGTATCCGGT
AAGCGGCAGGGTCGGAACAGGAGAGCGCACGAGGGAGCTTCCAGGGGGAAACGCCTGGTATCTTTATAGT
CCTGTCGGGTTTCGCCACCTCTGACTTGAGCGTCGATTTTTGTGATGCTCGTCAGGGGGGCGGAGCCTAT
GGAAAAACGCCAGCAACGCGGCCTTTTTACGGTTCCTGGCCTTTTGCTGGCCTTTTGCTCACATGTTACC
GTCGACGATGTAGGTCACGGTCTCGAAGCCGCGGTGCGGGTGCCAGGGCGTGCCCTTGGGCTCCCCGGGC
GCGTACTCCACCTCACCCATCTGGTCCATCATGATGAACGGGTCGAGGTGGCGGTAGTTGATCCCGGCGA
ACGCGCGGCGCACCGGGAAGCCCTCGCCCTCGAAACCGCTGGGCGCGGTGGTCACGGTGAGCACGGGACG
TGCGACGGCGTCGGCGGGTGCGGATACGCGGGGCAGCGTCAGCGGGTTCTCGACGGTCACGGCGGGCATG
TCGACAAGCCGAACATATGGGCGCGCCTAGTATGTATGTAAGTTAATAAAACCCATTTTTGCGGAAAGTA
GATAAAAAAAACATTTTTTTTTTTTACTGCACTGGATATCATTGAACTTATCTGATCAGTTTTAAATTTA
CTTCGATCCAAGGGTATTTGATGTACCAGGTTCTTTCGATTACCTCTCACTCAAAATGACATTCCACTCA
AAGTCAGCGCTGTTTGCCTCCTTCTCTGTCCACAGAAATATCGCCGTCTCTTTCGCCGCTGCGTCCGCTA
TCTCTTTCGCCACCGTTTGTAGCGTTACGTAGCGTCAATGTCCGCCTTCAGTTGCATTTTGTCAGCGGTT
TCGTGACGAAGCTCCAAGCGGTTTACGCCATCAATTAAACACAAAGTGCTGTGCCAAAACTCCTCTCGCT
TCTTATTTTTGTTTGTTTTTTGAGTGATTGGGGTGGTGATTGGTTTTGGGTGGGTAAGCAGGGGAAAGTG
TGAAAAATCCCGGCAATGGGCCAAGAGGATCAGGAGCTATTAATTCGCGGAGGCAGCAAACACCCATCTG
CCGAGCATCTGAACAATGTGAGTAGTACATGTGCATACATCTTAAGTTCACTTGATCTATAGGAACTGCG
ATTGCAACATCAAATTGTCTGCGGCGTGAGAACTGCGACCCACAAAAATCCCAAACCGCAATTGCACAAA
CAAATAGTGACACGAAACAGATTATTCTGGTAGCTGTTCTCGCTATATAAGACAATTTTTGAGATCATAT
CATGATCAAGACATCTAAAGGCATTCATTTTCGACTATATTCTTTTTTACAAAAAATATAACAACCAGAT
ATTTTAAGCTGATCCTAGATGCACAAAAAATAAATAAAAGTATAAACCTACTTCGTAGGATACTTCGGGG
TACTTTTTGTTCGGGGTTAGATGAGCATAACGCTTGTAGTTGATATTTGAGATCCCCTATCATTGCAGGG
TGACAGCGGAGCGGCTTCGCAGAGCTGCATTAACCAGGGCTTCGGGCAGGCCAAAAACTACGGCACGCTC
CGGCCACCCAGTCCGCCGGAGGACTCCGGTTCAGGGAGCGGCCAACTAGCCGAGAACCTCACCTATGCCT
GGCACAATATGGACATCTTTGGGGCGGTCAATCAGCCGGGCTCCGGATGGCGGCAGCTGGTCAACCGGAC
ACGCGGACTATTCTGCAACGAGCGACACATACCGGCGCCCAGGAAACATTTGCTCAAGAACGGTGAGTTT
CTATTCGCAGTCGGCTGATCTGTGTGAAATCTTAATAAAGGGTCCAATTACCAATTTGAAACTCAGTTTG
CGGCGTGGCCTATCCGGGCGAACTTTTGGCCGTGATGGGCAGTTCCGGTGCCGGAAAGACGACCCTGCTG
AATGCCCTTGCCTTTCGATCGCCGCAGGGCATCCAAGTATCGCCATCCGGGATGCGACTGCTCAATGGCC
AACCTGTGGACGCCAAGGAGATGCAGGCCAGGTGCGCCTATGTCCAGCAGGATGACCTCTTTATCGGCTC
CCTAACGGCCAGGGAACACCTGATTTTCCAAGCCATGGTGCGGATGCCACGACATCTGACCTATCGGCAG
CGAGTGGCCCGCGTGGATCAGGTGATCCAGGAGCTTTCGCTCAGCAAATGTCAGCACACGATCATCGGTG
TGCCCGGCAGGGTGAAAGGTCTGTCCGGCGGAGAAAGGAAGCGTCTGGCATTCGCCTCCGAGGCTCTAAC
CGATCCGCCGCTTCTGATCTGCGATGAGCCCACCTCCGGACTGGACTCCTTTACCGCCCACAGCGTCGTC
CAGGTGCTGAAGAAGCTGTCGCAGAAGGGCAAGACCGTCATCCTGACCATTCATCAGCCGTCTTCCGAGC
TGTTTGAGCTCTTTGACAAGATCCTTCTGATGGCCGAGGGCAGGGTAGCTTTCTTGGGCACTCCCAGCGA
AGCCGTCGACTTCTTTTCCTAGTGAGTTCGATGTGTTTATTAAGGGTATCTAGTATTACATAACATCTCA
ACTCCTATCCAGCGTGGGTGCCCAGTGTCCTACCAACTACAATCCGGCGGACTTTTACGTACAGGTGTTG
GCCGTTGTGCCCGGACGGGAGATCGAGTCCCGTGATCGGATCGCCAAGATATGCGACAATTTTGCCATTA
GCAAAGTAGCCCGGGATATGGAGCAGTTGTTGGCCACCAAAAATCTGGAGAAGCCACTGGAGCAGCCGGA
GAATGGGTACACCTACAAGGCCACCTGGTTCATGCAGTTCCGGGCGGTCCTGTGGCGATCCTGGCTGTCG
GTGCTCAAGGAACCACTCCTCGTAAAAGTGCGACTTATTCAGACAACGGTGAGTGGTTCCAGTGGAAACA
AATGATATAACGCTTACAATTCTTGGAAACAAATTCGCTAGATTTTAGATAGAATTGCCTGATTCCACAC
CCTTCTTAGTTTTTTTCAATGAGATGTATAGTTTATAGTTTTGCAGAAGATAAATAAATTTCATTTAACT
CGCGAATATTAATGAGATGCGAGTAACATTTTAATTTGCAGATGGTTGCCATCTTGATTGGCCTCATCTT
TTTGGGCCAACAACTCACGCAAGTGGGTGTGATGAATATCAACGGAGCCATCTTCCTCTTCCTGACCAAC
ATGACCTTTCAAAACGTCTTTGCCACGATAAATGTAAGTCATGTTTAGAATACATTTGCATTTCAATAAT
TTACTAACTTTCTAATGAATCGATTCGATTTAGGTGTTCACCTCAGAGCTGCCAGTTTTTATGAGGGAGG
CCCGAAGTCGACTTTATCGCTGTGACACATACTTTCTGGGCAAAACGATTGCCGAATTGCCGCTTTTTCT
CACAGTGCCACTGGTCTTCACGGCGATTGCCTATCCGATGATCGGACTGCGGGCCGGAGTGCTGCACTTC
TTCAACTGCCTGGCGCTGGTCACTCTGGTGGCCAATGTGTCAACGTCCTTCGGATATCTAATATCCTGCG
CCAGCTCCTCGACCTCGATGGCGCTGTCTGTGGGTCCGCCGGTTATCATACCATTCCTGCTCTTTGGCGG
CTTCTTCTTGAACTCGGGCTCGGTGCCAGTATACCTCAAATGGTTGTCGTACCTCTCATGGTTCCGTTAC
GCCAACGAGGGTCTGCTGATTAACCAATGGGCGGACGTGGAGCCGGGCGAAATTAGCTGCACATCGTCGA
ACACCACGTGCCCCAGTTCGGGCAAGGTCATCCTGGAGACGCTTAACTTCTCCGCCGCCGATCTGCCGCT
GGACTACGTGGGTCTGGCCATTCTCATCGTGAGCTTCCGGGTGCTCGCATATCTGGCTCTAAGACTTCGG
GCCCGACGCAAGGAGTAGCCGACATATATCCGAAATAACTGCTTGTTTTTTTTTTTTACCATTATTACCA
TCGTGTTTACTGTTTATTGCCCCCTCAAAAAGCTAATGTAATTATATTTGTGCCAATAAAAACAAGATAT
GACCTATAGAATACAAGTATTTCCCCTTCGAACATCCCCACAAGTAGACTTTGGATTTGTCTTCTAACCA
AAAGACTTACACACCTGCATACCTTACATCAAAAACTCGTTTATCGCTACATAAAACACCGGGATATATT
TTTTATATACATACTTTTCAAATCGCGCGCCCTCTTCATAATTCACCTCCACCACACCACGTTTCGTAGT
TGCTCTTTCGCTGTCTCCCACCCGCTCTCCGCAACACATTCACCTTTTGTTCGACGACCTTGGAGCGACT
GTCGTTAGTTCCGCGCGATTCGGTTCGCTCAAATGGTTCCGAGTGGTTCATTTCGTCTCAATAGAAATTA
GTAATAAATATTTGTATGTACAATTTATTTGCTCCAATATATTTGTATATATTTCCCTCACAGCTATATT
TATTCTAATTTAATATTATGACTTTTTAAGGTAATTTTTTGTGACCTGTTCGGAGTGATTAGCGTTACAA
TTTGAACTGAAAGTGACATCCAGTGTTTGTTCCTTGTGTAGATGCATCTCAAAAAAATGGTGGGCATAAT
AGTGTTGTTTATATATATCAAAAATAACAACTATAATAATAAGAATACATTTAATTTAGAAAATGCTTGG
ATTTCACTGGAACTAGGGCGCGCCTCCGGAACATAATGGTGCAGGGCGCTGACTTCCGCGTTTCCAGACT
TTACGAAACACGGAAACCGAAGACCATTCATGTTGTTGCTCAGGTCGCAGACGTTTTGCAGCAGCAGTCG
CTTCACGTTCGCTCGCGTATCGGTGATTCATTCTGCTAACCAGTAAGGCACCCCGCCAGCCTAGCCGGGT
CCTCAACGACAGGAGCACGATCATGCGCACCCGTGGCCAGGGCCGCAAGCTTGCATGCCTGCAGGTCGGA
GTACTGTCCTCCGAGCGGAGTACTGTCCTCCGAGCGGAGTACTGTCCTCCGAGCGGAGTACTGTCCTCCG
AGCGGAGTACTGTCCTCCGAGCGGAGACTCTAGCCCTAGGGCATGCCTGCAGGTCGGAGTACTGTCCTCC
GAGCGGAGTACTGTCCTCCGAGCGGAGTACTGTCCTCCGAGCGGAGTACTGTCCTCCGAGCGGAGTACTG
TCCTCCGAGCGGAGACTCTAGCGCTAGCGCATGCCTGCAGGTCGGAGTACTGTCCTCCGAGCGGAGTACT
GTCCTCCGAGCGGAGTACTGTCCTCCGAGCGGAGTACTGTCCTCCGAGCGGAGTACTGTCCTCCGAGCGG
AGACTCTAGCACTAGTGCATGCCTGCAGGTCGGAGTACTGTCCTCCGAGCGGAGTACTGTCCTCCGAGCG
GAGTACTGTCCTCCGAGCGGAGTACTGTCCTCCGAGCGGAGTACTGTCCTCCGAGCGGAGACTCTAGCGA
CGTCGAGCGCCGGAGTATAAATAGAGGCGCTTCGTCTACGGAGCGACAATTCAATTCAAACAAGCAAAGT
GAACACGTCGCTAAGCGAAAGCTAAGCAAATAAACAAGCGCAGCTGAACAAGCTAAACAATCTGCAGTAA
AGTGCAAGTTAAAGTGAATCAATTAAAAGTAACCAGCAACCAAGTAAATCAACTGCAACTACTGAAATCT
GCCAAGAAGTAATTATTGAATACAAGAAGAGAACTCTGAATAGATCTAAAAGGTAGGTTCAACCACTGAT
GCCTAGGCACACCGAAACGACTAACCCTAATTCTTATCCTTTACTTCAGGCGGCCGCAACTTAAAAAAAA
AAATCAAAATGGCAGATGTGGAGACAGAGACCGGCATGATCGCACAATGGATCGTATTCGCCATCATGGC
TGCTGCTGCCATCGCGTTTGGTGTTGCCGTCCATTTCCGACCATCGGAGCTGAAATCGGCTTACTACATT
AATATTGCAATCTGCACGATTGCGGCCACCGCGTACTATGCAATGGCTGTAAACTACCAGGATCTGACAA
TGAATGGTGAGCGCCAAGTGGTGTATGCAAAGTATATCGATTGGGTGCTCACCACCCCCCTGCTGCTGTT
GAACCTGATAGTGATGACTAAGATGGGCGGAGTCATGATTAGCTGGGTGATTGGCGCGGATATATTCATG
ATAGTCTTCGGCATACTCGGCGCCTTCGAGGATGAGCACAAATTCAAATGGGTCTATTTCATAGCAGGCT
GCGTCATGCAGGCCGTTCTGACCTACGGCATGTATAACGCCACCTGGAAGGACGACCTGAAAAAGTCCCC
AGAATACCACAGTTCCTATGTGTCCCTGCTGGTGTTCCTGAGCATCCTGTTCGTGTTCTACCCGGTGGTC
TGGGCGTTCGGCTCGGGCTCGGGCGTTCTGAGTGTAGATAACGAGGCGATCCTGATGGGCATTCTGGATG
TCCTCGCAAAACCCCTGTTCGGCATGGGATGCCTGATCGCCCACGAAACAATCTTCAAGATCGGAACCGG
ATTCCCATTCGACCCGCACTATGTTGAGGTTTTGGGCGAGCGAATGCACTACGTTGACGTGGGCCCCCGG
GACGGCACTCCCGTCCTCTTTCTGCACGGAAACCCCACGAGTTCGTACGTCTGGCGTAATATAATTCCAC
ATGTCGCTCCGACCCATCGTTGCATCGCCCCGGACCTGATTGGAATGGGCAAATCCGATAAACCCGACCT
GGGCTATTTCTTTGACGATCATGTTCGGTTTATGGATGCCTTCATAGAAGCATTGGGTTTGGAGGAAGTG
GTGTTGGTCATACACGATTGGGGAAGCGCCCTGGGATTCCACTGGGCGAAAAGGAATCCAGAGCGAGTAA
AGGGAATTGCGTTCATGGAGTTCATCCGTCCGATTCCCACATGGGATGAGTGGCCCGAGTTTGCCCGCGA
AACCTTCCAGGCATTTCGCACAACGGATGTTGGTCGCAAACTGATCATCGATCAAAACGTGTTCATTGAA
GGCACCCTGCCGATGGGCGTCGTTCGCCCACTGACGGAGGTAGAAATGGACCATTACCGCGAGCCGTTCC
TGAACCCCGTCGATCGGGAGCCGCTCTGGCGCTTTCCCAACGAACTGCCCATCGCCGGTGAGCCCGCCAA
CATTGTGGCCCTGGTCGAGGAGTACATGGACTGGCTGCACCAGAGCCCTGTTCCTAAGTTGCTGTTCTGG
GGAACTCCAGGTGTCCTGATTCCGCCCGCCGAGGCGGCAAGGTTGGCTAAGTCCCTGCCCAACTGCAAGG
CTGTGGACATCGGTCCGGGTCTGAACCTGTTGCAGGAGGACAACCCTGATCTCATCGGCAGCGAGATCGC
TCGGTGGCTGAGTACCCTCGAGATTAGTGGTGAGCCGACGACTAAGTCGCGGATTACAAGCGAGGGAGAG
TACATCCCATTGGATCAGATCGATATAAACGTGTTTTGCTACGAGAACGAGGTATAAGGTGTACAAATCT
AGAATGAATCGTTTTTAAAATAACAAATCAATTGTTTTATAATATTCGTACGATTCTTTGATTATGTAAT
AAAATGTGATCATTAGGAAGATTACGAAAAATATAAAAAATATGAGTTCTGTGTGTATAACAAATGCTGT
AAACGCCACAATTGTGTTTGTTGCAAATAAACCCATGATTATTTGATTAAAATTGTTGTTTTCTTTGTTC
ATAGACAATAGTGTGTTTTGCCTAAACGTGTACTGCATAAACTCCATGCGAGTGTATAGCGAGCTAGTGG
CTAACGCTTGCCCCACCAAAGTAGATTCGTCAAAATCCTCAATTTCATCACCCTCCTCCAAGTTTAACAT
TTGGCCGTCGGAATTAACTTCTAAAGATGCCACATAATCTAATAAATGAAATAGAGATTCAAACGTGGCG
TCATCGTCCGTTTCGACCATTTCCGAAAAGAACTCGGGCATAAACTCTATGATTTCTCTGGACGTGGTGT
TGTCGAAACTCTCAAAGTACGCAGTCAGGAACGTGCGCGACATGTCGTCGGGAAACTCGCGCGGAAACAT
GTTGTTGTAACCGAACGGGTCCCATAGCGCCAAAACCAAATCTGCCAGCGTCAATAGAATGAGCACGATG
CCGACAATGGAGCTGGCTTGGATAGCGATTCGAGTTAACGGCCGGCCGTTTAAACGAATTCTTGAAGACG
AAAGGGCCTCGTGATACGCCTATTTTTATAGGTTAATGTCATGATAATAATGGTTTCTTA
Features (pLannotate 1.2.2; 17 found; start..end, strand, type, name):
     31..135     +  promoter       AmpR promoter: bla
    136..996     +  CDS            AmpR: β-lactamase; bla; confers resistance to ampicillin, carbenicillin, and related antibiotics
   1167..1755    +  rep_origin     ori: high-copy-number ColE1/pMB1/pBR322/pUC origin of replication
   1842..1911    +  protein_bind   attB: attB site for the φC31 integrase (Groth et al., 2000) phage φC31 integrase
   2127..6246    +  gene           mini-white: white; This modified version of the white gene lacks part of the first intron.
   6251..6406    +  CDS            YPB1_ECOLX (fragment): Protein predicted: Swiss-Prot protein existence level 4. From Escherichia coli.
   6487..6508    -  misc_feature   MCS (fragment): pUC18/19 multiple cloning site
   6507..6601    +  protein_bind   5X UAS: five tandem copies of the "ScaI site" 17-mer CGGAGTACTGTCCTCCG, an upstream activating sequence (UAS) that efficiently binds yeast Gal4 (Webster et al., 1988; Pfeiffer et al., 2010) GAL4
   6635..6729    +  protein_bind   5X UAS: five tandem copies of the "ScaI site" 17-mer CGGAGTACTGTCCTCCG, an upstream activating sequence (UAS) that efficiently binds yeast Gal4 (Webster et al., 1988; Pfeiffer et al., 2010) GAL4
   6763..6857    +  protein_bind   5X UAS: five tandem copies of the "ScaI site" 17-mer CGGAGTACTGTCCTCCG, an upstream activating sequence (UAS) that efficiently binds yeast Gal4 (Webster et al., 1988; Pfeiffer et al., 2010) GAL4
   6876..6892    -  misc_feature   MCS (fragment): pUC18/19 multiple cloning site
   6891..6985    +  protein_bind   5X UAS: five tandem copies of the "ScaI site" 17-mer CGGAGTACTGTCCTCCG, an upstream activating sequence (UAS) that efficiently binds yeast Gal4 (Webster et al., 1988; Pfeiffer et al., 2010) GAL4
   7010..7248    +  promoter       hsp70 promoter: Drosophila melanogaster hsp70Bb promoter
   7263..7329    +  intron         Mhc intron: modified Drosophila myosin heavy chain intron 16 (Pfeiffer et al., 2010)
   8040..8909    +  CDS            dhaA: DHAA_PSEPV - Experimental evidence at protein level: Swiss-Prot protein existence level 1. Catalyzes hydrolytic cleavage of carbon-halogen bonds in halogenated aliphatic compounds, leading to the formation of the corresponding primary alcohols, halide ions and protons. Has a broad substrate specificity, as it is able to dehalogenate mono- and di- chlorinated and brominated alkanes (up to at least C10), and the two isomers of 1,3-dichloropropene to 3-chloroallyl alcohol; the highest activity was found with 1,2-dibromoethane, while no activity was observed with the analog 1,2-dichloroethane. Fro
   8934..8993    +  CDS            KCNJ2 (fragment): KCNJ2_HUMAN - Also known as IRK1. Experimental evidence at protein level: Swiss-Prot protein existence level 1. Probably participates in establishing action potential waveform and excitability of neuronal and muscle tissues. Inward rectifier potassium channels are characterized by a greater tendency to allow potassium to flow into the cell rather than out of it. Their voltage dependence is regulated by the concentration of extracellular potassium; as external potassium is raised, the voltage range of the channel opening shifts to more positive voltages. The inward rectification is mainly due t
   9048..9704    -  CDS            P74 (fragment): PIF0_NPVAC - Experimental evidence at protein level: Swiss-Prot protein existence level 1. Plays an essential role for oral infectivity of occlusion- derived virus (ODV) and functions also in host midgut attachment and fusion by binding to a specific host receptor. From Autographa californica nuclear polyhedrosis virus (AcMNPV).
