[The description below was written by a language model from this plasmid's Addgene catalogue record and pLannotate feature annotations shown in this document.]
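Description:
pGP-20XUAS-IVS-Syn21-Positron2-p10 is a 9.8 kb Drosophila melanogaster transgenesis and expression plasmid derived from the pJFRC7 backbone. It is propagated in E. coli through a ColE1/pUC-type origin and selected with ampicillin via the β-lactamase gene; the catalogue lists it as low copy even though the annotated origin is of the high-copy class. For fly work it carries a φC31 attB site, which allows integrase-mediated insertion into a genomic attP landing site. It also carries the mini-white gene, which serves as an eye-colour marker for identifying transformants.

The payload is Positron2, a synthetic positive-going voltage indicator (1,659 bp insert) from a series of Ace2N-based sensors, recorded with the mutations R78K, N81D, D92N and W178F. Expression is Gal4-dependent. Four annotated 5X UAS blocks give twenty Gal4 binding sites upstream of the hsp70Bb promoter, followed by a modified myosin heavy chain intron (the IVS). The Syn21 named in the construct title is a translational enhancer leader, but it is not separately annotated. Within the coding region, the feature table detects a dhaA-related haloalkane dehalogenase, consistent with a HaloTag-type domain for binding a fluorescent dye ligand, although the record does not say this explicitly. A short KCNJ2 (Kir2.1) fragment follows; such fragments are commonly used as membrane trafficking or export signals. The rhodopsin portion upstream is not annotated. The AcMNPV sequence downstream, called as a P74 fragment, coincides with the p10 region named in the title, which supplies the 3′ UTR and polyadenylation signal. The construct is intended for generating UAS lines that express the sensor in Gal4-defined cells for voltage imaging.
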