Addgene plasmid #239082: pGP-20XUAS-IVS-Syn21-Positron2-p10
Purpose: Gal4 activated transgene expression of positive-going voltage sensor under the hsp70 promoter in D. melanogaster
Depositing lab: GENIE Project. Depositing organization: HHMI, Janelia Research Campus. Publication: Optimization of Ace2N based voltage indicators. Eric R. Schreiter, Ahmed Abdelfattah, Jeremy Hasseman, Daniel Reep, Getahun Tsegaye, Arthur Tsang, Ilya Kolb, Allan Wong, Amy Chuong, Jihong Zheng, Ben Arthur, Wyatt Korff, GENIE Project Team. Janelia Figshare 2023 10.25378/janelia.22325446.v1.
Backbone
  Vector backbone: derived from pJFRC7
  Backbone manufacturer: Gerald Rubin
  Vector type: Insect Expression
Growth in bacteria
  Bacterial resistance: Ampicillin, 100 μg/mL
  Growth temperature: 37°C
  Growth strain: NEB Stable
  Copy number: Low Copy
Gene/Insert
  Gene/Insert name: Positron2 (alt names: Positron2 insert; variant 176.6237)
  Species: Synthetic
  Insert size (bp): 1659
  Mutation: R78K N81D D92N W178F
  Promoter: hsp70
  Cloning method: Gibson Cloning
Terms and licenses: Academic/Nonprofit Terms; Industry Terms: Not Available to Industry
How to cite: pGP-20XUAS-IVS-Syn21-Positron2-p10 was a gift from GENIE Project (Addgene plasmid # 239082 ; http://n2t.net/addgene:239082 ; RRID:Addgene_239082)
