>Addgene plasmid #239082 | pGP-20XUAS-IVS-Syn21-Positron2-p10 | depositor partial sequence | sequence record 469599 | Positron2 codon-optimized insert
ATGGCAGATGTGGAGACAGAGACCGGCATGATCGCACAATGGATCGTATTCGCCATCATGGCTGCTGCTG
CCATCGCGTTTGGTGTTGCCGTCCATTTCCGACCATCGGAGCTGAAATCGGCTTACTACATTAATATTGC
AATCTGCACGATTGCGGCCACCGCGTACTATGCAATGGCTGTAAACTACCAGGATCTGACAATGAATGGT
GAGCGCCAAGTGGTGTATGCAAAGTATATCGATTGGGTGCTCACCACCCCCCTGCTGCTGTTGAACCTGA
TAGTGATGACTAAGATGGGCGGAGTCATGATTAGCTGGGTGATTGGCGCGGATATATTCATGATAGTCTT
CGGCATACTCGGCGCCTTCGAGGATGAGCACAAATTCAAATGGGTCTATTTCATAGCAGGCTGCGTCATG
CAGGCCGTTCTGACCTACGGCATGTATAACGCCACCTGGAAGGACGACCTGAAAAAGTCCCCAGAATACC
ACAGTTCCTATGTGTCCCTGCTGGTGTTCCTGAGCATCCTGTTCGTGTTCTACCCGGTGGTCTGGGCGTT
CGGCTCGGGCTCGGGCGTTCTGAGTGTAGATAACGAGGCGATCCTGATGGGCATTCTGGATGTCCTCGCA
AAACCCCTGTTCGGCATGGGATGCCTGATCGCCCACGAAACAATCTTCAAGATCGGAACCGGATTCCCAT
TCGACCCGCACTATGTTGAGGTTTTGGGCGAGCGAATGCACTACGTTGACGTGGGCCCCCGGGACGGCAC
TCCCGTCCTCTTTCTGCACGGAAACCCCACGAGTTCGTACGTCTGGCGTAATATAATTCCACATGTCGCT
CCGACCCATCGTTGCATCGCCCCGGACCTGATTGGAATGGGCAAATCCGATAAACCCGACCTGGGCTATT
TCTTTGACGATCATGTTCGGTTTATGGATGCCTTCATAGAAGCATTGGGTTTGGAGGAAGTGGTGTTGGT
CATACACGATTGGGGAAGCGCCCTGGGATTCCACTGGGCGAAAAGGAATCCAGAGCGAGTAAAGGGAATT
GCGTTCATGGAGTTCATCCGTCCGATTCCCACATGGGATGAGTGGCCCGAGTTTGCCCGCGAAACCTTCC
AGGCATTTCGCACAACGGATGTTGGTCGCAAACTGATCATCGATCAAAACGTGTTCATTGAAGGCACCCT
GCCGATGGGCGTCGTTCGCCCACTGACGGAGGTAGAAATGGACCATTACCGCGAGCCGTTCCTGAACCCC
GTCGATCGGGAGCCGCTCTGGCGCTTTCCCAACGAACTGCCCATCGCCGGTGAGCCCGCCAACATTGTGG
CCCTGGTCGAGGAGTACATGGACTGGCTGCACCAGAGCCCTGTTCCTAAGTTGCTGTTCTGGGGAACTCC
AGGTGTCCTGATTCCGCCCGCCGAGGCGGCAAGGTTGGCTAAGTCCCTGCCCAACTGCAAGGCTGTGGAC
ATCGGTCCGGGTCTGAACCTGTTGCAGGAGGACAACCCTGATCTCATCGGCAGCGAGATCGCTCGGTGGC
TGAGTACCCTCGAGATTAGTGGTGAGCCGACGACTAAGTCGCGGATTACAAGCGAGGGAGAGTACATCCC
ATTGGATCAGATCGATATAAACGTGTTTTGCTACGAGAACGAGGTATAA
